>Addgene plasmid #232073 | pMO1170 | addgene full sequence | sequence record 460235 | Addgene NGS Result
GTCGACGGATCGGGAGATCTCCCGATCCCCTATGGTGCACTCTCAGTACAATCTGCTCTGATGCCGCATA
GTTAAGCCAGTATCTGCTCCCTGCTTGTGTGTTGGAGGTCGCTGAGTAGTGCGCGAGCAAAATTTAAGCT
ACAACAAGGCAAGGCTTGACCGACAATTGCATGAAGAATCTGCTTAGGGTTAGGCGTTTTGCGCTGCTTC
GCGATGTACGGGCCAGATATACGCGTTGACATTGATTATTGACTAGTTATTAATAGTAATCAATTACGGG
GTCATTAGTTCATAGCCCATATATGGAGTTCCGCGTTACATAACTTACGGTAAATGGCCCGCCTGGCTGA
CCGCCCAACGACCCCCGCCCATTGACGTCAATAATGACGTATGTTCCCATAGTAACGCCAATAGGGACTT
TCCATTGACGTCAATGGGTGGAGTATTTACGGTAAACTGCCCACTTGGCAGTACATCAAGTGTATCATAT
GCCAAGTACGCCCCCTATTGACGTCAATGACGGTAAATGGCCCGCCTGGCATTATGCCCAGTACATGACC
TTATGGGACTTTCCTACTTGGCAGTACATCTACGTATTAGTCATCGCTATTACCATGGTGATGCGGTTTT
GGCAGTACATCAATGGGCGTGGATAGCGGTTTGACTCACGGGGATTTCCAAGTCTCCACCCCATTGACGT
CAATGGGAGTTTGTTTTGGCACCAAAATCAACGGGACTTTCCAAAATGTCGTAACAACTCCGCCCCATTG
ACGCAAATGGGCGGTAGGCGTGTACGGTGGGAGGTCTATATAAGCAGCGCGTTTTGCCTGTACTGGGTCT
CTCTGGTTAGACCAGATCTGAGCCTGGGAGCTCTCTGGCTAACTAGGGAACCCACTGCTTAAGCCTCAAT
AAAGCTTGCCTTGAGTGCTTCAAGTAGTGTGTGCCCGTCTGTTGTGTGACTCTGGTAACTAGAGATCCCT
CAGACCCTTTTAGTCAGTGTGGAAAATCTCTAGCAGTGGCGCCCGAACAGGGACTTGAAAGCGAAAGGGA
AACCAGAGGAGCTCTCTCGACGCAGGACTCGGCTTGCTGAAGCGCGCACGGCAAGAGGCGAGGGGCGGCG
ACTGGTGAGTACGCCAAAAATTTTGACTAGCGGAGGCTAGAAGGAGAGAGATGGGTGCGAGAGCGTCAGT
ATTAAGCGGGGGAGAATTAGATCGCGATGGGAAAAAATTCGGTTAAGGCCAGGGGGAAAGAAAAAATATA
AATTAAAACATATAGTATGGGCAAGCAGGGAGCTAGAACGATTCGCAGTTAATCCTGGCCTGTTAGAAAC
ATCAGAAGGCTGTAGACAAATACTGGGACAGCTACAACCATCCCTTCAGACAGGATCAGAAGAACTTAGA
TCATTATATAATACAGTAGCAACCCTCTATTGTGTGCATCAAAGGATAGAGATAAAAGACACCAAGGAAG
CTTTAGACAAGATAGAGGAAGAGCAAAACAAAAGTAAGACCACCGCACAGCAAGCGGCCGCTGATCTTCA
GACCTGGAGGAGGAGATATGAGGGACAATTGGAGAAGTGAATTATATAAATATAAAGTAGTAAAAATTGA
ACCATTAGGAGTAGCACCCACCAAGGCAAAGAGAAGAGTGGTGCAGAGAGAAAAAAGAGCAGTGGGAATA
GGAGCTTTGTTCCTTGGGTTCTTGGGAGCAGCAGGAAGCACTATGGGCGCAGCGTCAATGACGCTGACGG
TACAGGCCAGACAATTATTGTCTGGTATAGTGCAGCAGCAGAACAATTTGCTGAGGGCTATTGAGGCGCA
ACAGCATCTGTTGCAACTCACAGTCTGGGGCATCAAGCAGCTCCAGGCAAGAATCCTGGCTGTGGAAAGA
TACCTAAAGGATCAACAGCTCCTGGGGATTTGGGGTTGCTCTGGAAAACTCATTTGCACCACTGCTGTGC
CTTGGAATGCTAGTTGGAGTAATAAATCTCTGGAACAGATTTGGAATCACACGACCTGGATGGAGTGGGA
CAGAGAAATTAACAATTACACAAGCTTAATACACTCCTTAATTGAAGAATCGCAAAACCAGCAAGAAAAG
AATGAACAAGAATTATTGGAATTAGATAAATGGGCAAGTTTGTGGAATTGGTTTAACATAACAAATTGGC
TGTGGTATATAAAATTATTCATAATGATAGTAGGAGGCTTGGTAGGTTTAAGAATAGTTTTTGCTGTACT
TTCTATAGTGAATAGAGTTAGGCAGGGATATTCACCATTATCGTTTCAGACCCACCTCCCAACCCCGAGG
GGACCCGACAGGCCCGAAGGAATAGAAGAAGAAGGTGGAGAGAGAGACAGAGACAGATCCATTCGATTAG
TGAACGGATCGGCACTGCGTGCGCCAATTCTGCAGACAAATGGCAGTATTCATCCACAATTTTAAAAGAA
AAGGGGGGATTGGGGGGTACAGTGCAGGGGAAAGAATAGTAGACATAATAGCAACAGACATACAAACTAA
AGAATTACAAAAACAAATTACAAAAATTCAAAATTTTCGGGTTTATTACAGGGACAGCAGAGATCCAGTT
TGGTTAATTAGCTAGCTAGGTCTTGAAAGGAGTGGGAATTGGCTCCGGTGCCCGTCAGTGGGCAGAGCGC
ACATCGCCCACAGTCCCCGAGAAGTTGGGGGGAGGGGTCGGCAATTGATCCGGTGCCTAGAGAAGGTGGC
GCGGGGTAAACTGGGAAAGTGATGTCGTGTACTGGCTCCGCCTTTTTCCCGAGGGTGGGGGAGAACCGTA
TATAAGTGCAGTAGTCGCCGTGAACGTTCTTTTTCGCAACGGGTTTGCCGCCAGAACACAGGACCGGTTC
TAGAATGGATTACAAAGACGATGACGATAAGCCAAAGAAGAAGCGGAAAGTCTCTGAGGTGGAGTTTTCC
CACGAGTACTGGATGAGACATGCCCTGACCCTGGCCAAGAGGGCACGGGATGAGAGGGAGGTGCCTGTGG
GAGCCGTGCTGGTGCTGAACAATAGAGTGATCGGCGAGGGCTGGAACAGAGCCATCGGCCTGCACGACCC
AACAGCCCATGCCGAAATTATGGCCCTGAGACAGGGCGGCCTGGTCATGCAGAACTACAGACTGATTGAC
GCCACCCTGTACGTGACATTCGAGCCTTGCGTGATGTGCGCCGGCGCCATGATCCACTCTAGGATCGGCC
GCGTGGTGTTTGGCGTGAGGAACTCAAAAAGAGGCGCCGCAGGCTCCCTGATGAACGTGCTGAACTACCC
CGGCATGAATCACCGCGTCGAAATTACCGAGGGAATCCTGGCAGATGAATGTGCCGCCCTGCTGTGCGAT
TTCTATCGGATGCCTAGACAGGTGTTCAATGCTCAGAAGAAGGCCCAGAGCTCCATCAACTCCGGAGGAT
CTAGCGGAGGCTCCTCTGGCTCTGAGACACCTGGCACAAGCGAGAGCGCAACACCTGAAAGCAGCGGGGG
CAGCAGCGGGGGGTCAGACAAGAAGTACAGCATCGGCCTGGCCATCGGCACCAACTCTGTGGGCTGGGCC
GTGATCACCGACGAGTACAAGGTGCCCAGCAAGAAATTCAAGGTGCTGGGCAACACCGACCGGCACAGCA
TCAAGAAGAACCTGATCGGAGCCCTGCTGTTCGACAGCGGCGAAACAGCCGAGGCCACCCGGCTGAAGAG
AACCGCCAGAAGAAGATACACCAGACGGAAGAACCGGATCTGCTATCTGCAAGAGATCTTCAGCAACGAG
ATGGCCAAGGTGGACGACAGCTTCTTCCACAGACTGGAAGAGTCCTTCCTGGTGGAAGAGGATAAGAAGC
ACGAGCGGCACCCCATCTTCGGCAACATCGTGGACGAGGTGGCCTACCACGAGAAGTACCCCACCATCTA
CCACCTGAGAAAGAAACTGGTGGACAGCACCGACAAGGCCGACCTGCGGCTGATCTATCTGGCCCTGGCC
CACATGATCAAGTTCCGGGGCCACTTCCTGATCGAGGGCGACCTGAACCCCGACAACAGCGACGTGGACA
AGCTGTTCATCCAGCTGGTGCAGACCTACAACCAGCTGTTCGAGGAAAACCCCATCAACGCCAGCGGCGT
GGACGCCAAGGCCATCCTGTCTGCCAGACTGAGCAAGAGCAGACGGCTGGAAAATCTGATCGCCCAGCTG
CCCGGCGAGAAGAAGAATGGCCTGTTCGGAAACCTGATTGCCCTGAGCCTGGGCCTGACCCCCAACTTCA
AGAGCAACTTCGACCTGGCCGAGGATGCCAAACTGCAGCTGAGCAAGGACACCTACGACGACGACCTGGA
CAACCTGCTGGCCCAGATCGGCGACCAGTACGCCGACCTGTTTCTGGCCGCCAAGAACCTGTCCGACGCC
ATCCTGCTGAGCGACATCCTGAGAGTGAACACCGAGATCACCAAGGCCCCCCTGAGCGCCTCTATGATCA
AGAGATACGACGAGCACCACCAGGACCTGACCCTGCTGAAAGCTCTCGTGCGGCAGCAGCTGCCTGAGAA
GTACAAAGAGATTTTCTTCGACCAGAGCAAGAACGGCTACGCCGGCTACATTGACGGCGGAGCCAGCCAG
GAAGAGTTCTACAAGTTCATCAAGCCCATCCTGGAAAAGATGGACGGCACCGAGGAACTGCTCGTGAAGC
TGAACAGAGAGGACCTGCTGCGGAAGCAGCGGACCTTCGACAACGGCAGCATCCCCCACCAGATCCACCT
GGGAGAGCTGCACGCCATTCTGCGGCGGCAGGAAGATTTTTACCCATTCCTGAAGGACAACCGGGAAAAG
ATCGAGAAGATCCTGACCTTCCGCATCCCCTACTACGTGGGCCCTCTGGCCAGGGGAAACAGCAGATTCG
CCTGGATGACCAGAAAGAGCGAGGAAACCATCACCCCCTGGAACTTCGAGGAAGTGGTGGACAAGGGCGC
TTCCGCCCAGAGCTTCATCGAGCGGATGACCAACTTCGATAAGAACCTGCCCAACGAGAAGGTGCTGCCC
AAGCACAGCCTGCTGTACGAGTACTTCACCGTGTATAACGAGCTGACCAAAGTGAAATACGTGACCGAGG
GAATGAGAAAGCCCGCCTTCCTGAGCGGCGAGCAGAAAAAGGCCATCGTGGACCTGCTGTTCAAGACCAA
CCGGAAAGTGACCGTGAAGCAGCTGAAAGAGGACTACTTCAAGAAAATCGAGTGCTTCGACTCCGTGGAA
ATCTCCGGCGTGGAAGATCGGTTCAACGCCTCCCTGGGCACATACCACGATCTGCTGAAAATTATCAAGG
ACAAGGACTTCCTGGACAATGAGGAAAACGAGGACATTCTGGAAGATATCGTGCTGACCCTGACACTGTT
TGAGGACAGAGAGATGATCGAGGAACGGCTGAAAACCTATGCCCACCTGTTCGACGACAAAGTGATGAAG
CAGCTGAAGCGGCGGAGATACACCGGCTGGGGCAGGCTGAGCCGGAAGCTGATCAACGGCATCCGGGACA
AGCAGTCCGGCAAGACAATCCTGGATTTCCTGAAGTCCGACGGCTTCGCCAACAGAAACTTCATGCAGCT
GATCCACGACGACAGCCTGACCTTTAAAGAGGACATCCAGAAAGCCCAGGTGTCCGGCCAGGGCGATAGC
CTGCACGAGCACATTGCCAATCTGGCCGGCAGCCCCGCCATTAAGAAGGGCATCCTGCAGACAGTGAAGG
TGGTGGACGAGCTCGTGAAAGTGATGGGCCGGCACAAGCCCGAGAACATCGTGATCGAAATGGCCAGAGA
GAACCAGACCACCCAGAAGGGACAGAAGAACAGCCGCGAGAGAATGAAGCGGATCGAAGAGGGCATCAAA
GAGCTGGGCAGCCAGATCCTGAAAGAACACCCCGTGGAAAACACCCAGCTGCAGAACGAGAAGCTGTACC
TGTACTACCTGCAGAATGGGCGGGATATGTACGTGGACCAGGAACTGGACATCAACCGGCTGTCCGACTA
CGATGTGGACCATATCGTGCCTCAGAGCTTTCTGAAGGACGACTCCATCGACAACAAGGTGCTGACCAGA
AGCGACAAGAACCGGGGCAAGAGCGACAACGTGCCCTCCGAAGAGGTCGTGAAGAAGATGAAGAACTACT
GGCGGCAGCTGCTGAACGCCAAGCTGATTACCCAGAGAAAGTTCGACAATCTGACCAAGGCCGAGAGAGG
CGGCCTGAGCGAACTGGATAAGGCCGGCTTCATCAAGAGACAGCTGGTGGAAACCCGGCAGATCACAAAG
CACGTGGCACAGATCCTGGACTCCCGGATGAACACTAAGTACGACGAGAATGACAAGCTGATCCGGGAAG
TGAAAGTGATCACCCTGAAGTCCAAGCTGGTGTCCGATTTCCGGAAGGATTTCCAGTTTTACAAAGTGCG
CGAGATCAACAACTACCACCACGCCCACGACGCCTACCTGAACGCCGTCGTGGGAACCGCCCTGATCAAA
AAGTACCCTAAGCTGGAAAGCGAGTTCGTGTACGGCGACTACAAGGTGTACGACGTGCGGAAGATGATCG
CCAAGAGCGAGCAGGAAATCGGCAAGGCTACCGCCAAGTACTTCTTCTACAGCAACATCATGAACTTTTT
CAAGACCGAGATTACCCTGGCCAACGGCGAGATCCGGAAGCGGCCTCTGATCGAGACAAACGGCGAAACC
GGGGAGATCGTGTGGGATAAGGGCCGGGATTTTGCCACCGTGCGGAAAGTGCTGAGCATGCCCCAAGTGA
ATATCGTGAAAAAGACCGAGGTGCAGACAGGCGGCTTCAGCAAAGAGTCTATCCTGCCCAAGAGGAACAG
CGATAAGCTGATCGCCAGAAAGAAGGACTGGGACCCTAAGAAGTACGGCGGCTTCGACAGCCCCACCGTG
GCCTATTCTGTGCTGGTGGTGGCCAAAGTGGAAAAGGGCAAGTCCAAGAAACTGAAGAGTGTGAAAGAGC
TGCTGGGGATCACCATCATGGAAAGAAGCAGCTTCGAGAAGAATCCCATCGACTTTCTGGAAGCCAAGGG
CTACAAAGAAGTGAAAAAGGACCTGATCATCAAGCTGCCTAAGTACTCCCTGTTCGAGCTGGAAAACGGC
CGGAAGAGAATGCTGGCCTCTGCCGGCGAACTGCAGAAGGGAAACGAACTGGCCCTGCCCTCCAAATATG
TGAACTTCCTGTACCTGGCCAGCCACTATGAGAAGCTGAAGGGCTCCCCCGAGGATAATGAGCAGAAACA
GCTGTTTGTGGAACAGCACAAGCACTACCTGGACGAGATCATCGAGCAGATCAGCGAGTTCTCCAAGAGA
GTGATCCTGGCCGACGCTAATCTGGACAAAGTGCTGTCCGCCTACAACAAGCACCGGGATAAGCCCATCA
GAGAGCAGGCCGAGAATATCATCCACCTGTTTACCCTGACCAATCTGGGAGCCCCTGCCGCCTTCAAGTA
CTTTGACACCACCATCGACCGGAAGAGGTACACCAGCACCAAAGAGGTGCTGGACGCCACCCTGATCCAC
CAGAGCATCACCGGCCTGTACGAGACACGGATCGACCTGTCTCAGCTGGGAGGTGACTCTGGCGGCTCAA
AAAGAACCGCCGACGGCAGCGAATTCGAGCCCAAGAAGAAGAGGAAAGTCGGATCCGGCGCAACAAACTT
CTCTCTGCTGAAACAAGCCGGAGATGTCGAAGAGAATCCTGGACCGATGGCCAAGCCTTTGTCTCAAGAA
GAATCCACCCTCATTGAAAGAGCAACGGCTACAATCAACAGCATCCCCATCTCTGAAGACTACAGCGTCG
CCAGCGCAGCTCTCTCTAGCGACGGCCGCATCTTCACTGGTGTCAATGTATATCATTTTACTGGGGGACC
TTGTGCAGAACTCGTGGTGCTGGGCACTGCTGCTGCTGCGGCAGCTGGCAACCTGACTTGTATCGTCGCG
ATCGGAAATGAGAACAGGGGCATCTTGAGCCCCTGCGGACGGTGCCGACAGGTGCTTCTCGATCTGCATC
CTGGGATCAAAGCCATAGTGAAGGACAGTGATGGACAGCCGACGGCAGTTGGGATTCGTGAATTGCTGCC
CTCTGGTTATGTGTGGGAGGGCTAAGAATTCGATATCAAGCTTATCGGTAATCAACCTCTGGATTACAAA
ATTTGTGAAAGATTGACTGGTATTCTTAACTATGTTGCTCCTTTTACGCTATGTGGATACGCTGCTTTAA
TGCCTTTGTATCATGCTATTGCTTCCCGTATGGCTTTCATTTTCTCCTCCTTGTATAAATCCTGGTTGCT
GTCTCTTTATGAGGAGTTGTGGCCCGTTGTCAGGCAACGTGGCGTGGTGTGCACTGTGTTTGCTGACGCA
ACCCCCACTGGTTGGGGCATTGCCACCACCTGTCAGCTCCTTTCCGGGACTTTCGCTTTCCCCCTCCCTA
TTGCCACGGCGGAACTCATCGCCGCCTGCCTTGCCCGCTGCTGGACAGGGGCTCGGCTGTTGGGCACTGA
CAATTCCGTGGTGTTGTCGGGGAAATCATCGTCCTTTCCTTGGCTGCTCGCCTGTGTTGCCACCTGGATT
CTGCGCGGGACGTCCTTCTGCTACGTCCCTTCGGCCCTCAATCCAGCGGACCTTCCTTCCCGCGGCCTGC
TGCCGGCTCTGCGGCCTCTTCCGCGTCTTCGCCTTCGCCCTCAGACGAGTCGGATCTCCCTTTGGGCCGC
CTCCCCGCATCGATACCGTCGACCTCGAGACCTAGAAAAACATGGAGCAATCACAAGTAGCAATACAGCA
GCTACCAATGCTGATTGTGCCTGGCTAGAAGCACAAGAGGAGGAGGAGGTGGGTTTTCCAGTCACACCTC
AGGTACCTTTAAGACCAATGACTTACAAGGCAGCTGTAGATCTTAGCCACTTTTTAAAAGAAAAGGGGGG
ACTGGAAGGGCTAATTCACTCCCAACGAAGACAAGATATCCTTGATCTGTGGATCTACCACACACAAGGC
TACTTCCCTGATTGGCAGAACTACACACCAGGGCCAGGGATCAGATATCCACTGACCTTTGGATGGTGCT
ACAAGCTAGTACCAGTTGAGCAAGAGAAGGTAGAAGAAGCCAATGAAGGAGAGAACACCCGCTTGTTACA
CCCTGTGAGCCTGCATGGGATGGATGACCCGGAGAGAGAAGTATTAGAGTGGAGGTTTGACAGCCGCCTA
GCATTTCATCACATGGCCCGAGAGCTGCATCCGGACTGTACTGGGTCTCTCTGGTTAGACCAGATCTGAG
CCTGGGAGCTCTCTGGCTAACTAGGGAACCCACTGCTTAAGCCTCAATAAAGCTTGCCTTGAGTGCTTCA
AGTAGTGTGTGCCCGTCTGTTGTGTGACTCTGGTAACTAGAGATCCCTCAGACCCTTTTAGTCAGTGTGG
AAAATCTCTAGCAGGGCCCGTTTAAACCCGCTGATCAGCCTCGACTGTGCCTTCTAGTTGCCAGCCATCT
GTTGTTTGCCCCTCCCCCGTGCCTTCCTTGACCCTGGAAGGTGCCACTCCCACTGTCCTTTCCTAATAAA
ATGAGGAAATTGCATCGCATTGTCTGAGTAGGTGTCATTCTATTCTGGGGGGTGGGGTGGGGCAGGACAG
CAAGGGGGAGGATTGGGAAGACAATAGCAGGCATGCTGGGGATGCGGTGGGCTCTATGGCTTCTGAGGCG
GAAAGAACCAGCTGGGGCTCTAGGGGGTATCCCC
[124 nt withheld, positions 9765-9888]
C
[91 nt withheld, positions 9890-9980]
A
[49 nt withheld, positions 9982-10030]
CCTTTGACGTTGGAGTCCACGTTCTTT
[37 nt withheld, positions 10058-10094]
ACCCTATCTCGGTCTATTCTTTTGATTTATAAGGGATTTTGCCGATTTCGGCCTATTGGTTAAAAAATGA
GCTGATTTAACAAAAATTTAACGCGAATTAATTCTGTGGAATGTGTGTCAGTTAGGGTGTGGAAAGTCCC
CAGGCTCCCCAGCAGGCAGAAGTATGCAAAGCATGCATCTCAATTAGTCAGCAACCAGGTGTGGAAAGTC
CCCAGGCTCCCCAGCAGGCAGAAGTATGCAAAGCATGCATCTCAATTAGTCAGCAACCATAGTCCCGCCC
CTAACTCCGCCCAGTTCCGCCCATTCTCCGCCCCATGGCTGACTAATTTTTTTTATTTATGCAGAGGCCG
AGGCCGCCTCTGCCTCTGAGCTATTCCAGAAGTAGTGAGGAGGCTTTTTTGGAGGCCTAGGCTTTTGCAA
AAAGCTCCCGGGAGCTTGTATATCCATTTTCGGATCTGATCAGCACGTGTTGACAATTAATCATCGGCAT
AGTATATCGGCATAGTATAATACGACAAGGTGAGGAACTAAACCATGGCCAAGTTGACCAGTGCCGTTCC
GGTGCTCACCGCGCGCGACGTCGCCGGAGCGGTCGAGTTCTGGACCGACCGGCTCGGGTTCTCCCGGGAC
TTCGTGGAGGACGACTTCGCCGGTGTGGTCCGGGACGACGTGACCCTGTTCATCAGCGCGGTCCAGGACC
AGGTGGTGCCGGACAACACCCTGGCCTGGGTGTGGGTGCGCGGCCTGGACGAGCTGTACGCCGAGTGGTC
GGAGGTCGTGTCCACGAACTTCCGGGACGCCTCCGGGCCGGCCATGACCGAGATCGGCGAGCAGCCGTGG
GGGCGGGAGTTCGCCCTGCGCGACCCGGCCGGCAACTGCGTGCACTTCGTGGCCGAGGAGCAGGACTGAC
ACGTGCTACGAGATTTCGATTCCACCGCCGCCTTCTATGAAAGGTTGGGCTTCGGAATCGTTTTCCGGGA
CGCCGGCTGGATGATCCTCCAGCGCGGGGATCTCATGCTGGAGTTCTTCGCCCACCCCAACTTGTTTATT
GCAGCTTATAATGGTTACAAATAAAGCAATAGCATCACAAATTTCACAAATAAAGCATTTTTTTCACTGC
ATTCTAGTTGTGGTTTGTCCAAACTCATCAATGTATCTTATCATGTCTGTATACCGTCGACCTCTAGCTA
GAGCTTGGCGTAATCATGGTCATAGCTGTTTCCTGTGTGAAATTGTTATCCGCTCACAATTCCACACAAC
ATACGAGCCGGAAGCATAAAGTGTAAAGCCTGGGGTGCCTAATGAGTGAGCTAACTCACATTAATTGCGT
TGCGCTCACTGCCCGCTTTCCAGTCGGGAAACCTGTCGTGCCAGCTGCATTAATGAATCGGCCAACGCGC
GGGGAGAGGCGGTTTGCGTATTGGGCGCTCTTCCGCTTCCTCGCTCACTGACTCGCTGCGCTCGGTCGTT
CGGCTGCGGCGAGCGGTATCAGCTCACTCAAAGGCGGTAATACGGTTATCCACAGAATCAGGGGATAACG
CAGGAAAGAACATGTGAGCAAAAGGCCAGCAAAAGGCCAGGAACCGTAAAAAGGCCGCGTTGCTGGCGTT
TTTCCATAGGCTCCGCCCCCCTGACGAGCATCACAAAAATCGACGCTCAAGTCAGAGGTGGCGAAACCCG
ACAGGACTATAAAGATACCAGGCGTTTCCCCCTGGAAGCTCCCTCGTGCGCTCTCCTGTTCCGACCCTGC
CGCTTACCGGATACCTGTCCGCCTTTCTCCCTTCGGGAAGCGTGGCGCTTTCTCATAGCTCACGCTGTAG
GTATCTCAGTTCGGTGTAGGTCGTTCGCTCCAAGCTGGGCTGTGTGCACGAACCCCCCGTTCAGCCCGAC
CGCTGCGCCTTATCCGGTAACTATCGTCTTGAGTCCAACCCGGTAAGACACGACTTATCGCCACTGGCAG
CAGCCACTGGTAACAGGATTAGCAGAGCGAGGTATGTAGGCGGTGCTACAGAGTTCTTGAAGTGGTGGCC
TAACTACGGCTACACTAGAAGAACAGTATTTGGTATCTGCGCTCTGCTGAAGCCAGTTACCTTCGGAAAA
AGAGTTGGTAGCTCTTGATCCGGCAAACAAACCACCGCTGGTAGCGGTGGTTTTTTTGTTTGCAAGCAGC
AGATTACGCGCAGAAAAAAAGGATCTCAAGAAGATCCTTTGATCTTTTCTACGGGGTCTGACGCTCAGTG
GAACGAAAACTCACGTTAAGGGATTTTGGTCATGAGATTATCAAAAAGGATCTTCACCTAGATCCTTTTA
AATTAAAAATGAAGTTTTAAATCAATCTAAAGTATATATGAGTAAACTTGGTCTGACAGTTACCAATGCT
TAATCAGTGAGGCACCTATCTCAGCGATCTGTCTATTTCGTTCATCCATAGTTGCCTGACTCCCCGTCGT
GTAGATAACTACGATACGGGAGGGCTTACCATCTGGCCCCAGTGCTGCAATGATACCGCGAGACCCACGC
TCACCGGCTCCAGATTTATCAGCAATAAACCAGCCAGCCGGAAGGGCCGAGCGCAGAAGTGGTCCTGCAA
CTTTATCCGCCTCCATCCAGTCTATTAATTGTTGCCGGGAAGCTAGAGTAAGTAGTTCGCCAGTTAATAG
TTTGCGCAACGTTGTTGCCATTGCTACAGGCATCGTGGTGTCACGCTCGTCGTTTGGTATGGCTTCATTC
AGCTCCGGTTCCCAACGATCAAGGCGAGTTACATGATCCCCCATGTTGTGCAAAAAAGCGGTTAGCTCCT
TCGGTCCTCCGATCGTTGTCAGAAGTAAGTTGGCCGCAGTGTTATCACTCATGGTTATGGCAGCACTGCA
TAATTCTCTTACTGTCATGCCATCCGTAAGATGCTTTTCTGTGACTGGTGAGTACTCAACCAAGTCATTC
TGAGAATAGTGTATGCGGCGACCGAGTTGCTCTTGCCCGGCGTCAATACGGGATAATACCGCGCCACATA
GCAGAACTTTAAAAGTGCTCATCATTGGAAAACGTTCTTCGGGGCGAAAACTCTCAAGGATCTTACCGCT
GTTGAGATCCAGTTCGATGTAACCCACTCGTGCACCCAACTGATCTTCAGCATCTTTTACTTTCACCAGC
GTTTCTGGGTGAGCAAAAACAGGAAGGCAAAATGCCGCAAAAAAGGGAATAAGGGCGACACGGAAATGTT
GAATACTCATACTCTTCCTTTTTCAATATTATTGAAGCATTTATCAGGGTTATTGTCTCATGAGCGGATA
CATATTTGAATGTATTTAGAAAAATAAACAAATAGGGGTTCCGCGCACATTTCCCCGAAAAGTGCCACCT
GAC
Features (pLannotate 1.2.2; 36 found; start..end, strand, type, name):
     31..83      -  misc_feature   bom (fragment): basis of mobility region from pBR322
    238..617     +  enhancer       CMV enhancer: human cytomegalovirus immediate early enhancer
    618..817     +  promoter       CMV promoter: human cytomegalovirus (CMV) immediate early promoter
    835..1015    +  LTR            5' LTR (truncated): truncated 5' long terminal repeat (LTR) from HIV-1
   1062..1187    +  misc_feature   HIV-1 Ψ: packaging signal of human immunodeficiency virus type 1
   1171..1534    +  CDS            HIV-1 gag (fragment): gag protein from human immunodeficiency virus 1; gag
   1680..1913    +  misc_feature   RRE: The Rev response element (RRE) of HIV-1 allows for Rev-dependent mRNA export from the nucleus to the cytoplasm.
   2290..2390    +  CDS            Rev (fragment): human immunodeficiency virus 1 (HIV-1) Rev protein; rev; enhances nuclear export of unspliced and incompletely spliced viral mRNAs
   2440..2557    +  misc_feature   cPPT/CTS: central polypurine tract and central termination sequence of HIV-1
   2606..2624    +  CDS            small t antigen (fragment): SV40 (simian virus 40) small t antigen
   2650..2861    +  promoter       EF-1α core promoter: core promoter for human elongation factor EF-1α
   2923..3414    +  CDS            tadA: TADA_ECOLI - Also known as yfhC. Experimental evidence at protein level: Swiss-Prot protein existence level 1. Catalyzes the deamination of adenosine to inosine at the wobble position 34 of tRNA(Arg2). Essential for cell viability. From Escherichia coli (strain K12).
   3517..5118    +  CDS            dCas9(N): N-terminal portion of catalytically inactive Streptococcus pyogenes dCas9 carrying the D10A mutation (Zetsche et al., 2015)
   5119..7613    +  CDS            Cas9(C) (fragment): C-terminal portion of Streptococcus pyogenes Cas9 (Zetsche et al., 2015)
   7747..8145    +  CDS            BSD: blasticidin S deaminase; Aspergillus terreus BSD; confers resistance to blasticidin
   8146..8167    +  misc_feature   MCS (fragment): pBluescript multiple cloning site
   8170..8758    +  misc_feature   WPRE: woodchuck hepatitis virus posttranscriptional regulatory element
   8695..9276    +  CDS            nef (fragment): NEF_HV1H2 - Experimental evidence at protein level: Swiss-Prot protein existence level 1. Extracellular Nef protein targets CD4(+) T-lymphocytes for apoptosis by interacting with CXCR4 surface receptors. From Human immunodeficiency virus type 1 group M subtype B (isolate HXB2) (HIV-1).
   9283..9463    +  LTR            5' LTR (truncated): truncated 5' long terminal repeat (LTR) from HIV-1
   9495..9719    +  polyA_signal   bGH poly(A) signal: bovine growth hormone polyadenylation signal
   9723..9744    +  promoter       SV40 promoter (fragment): SV40 enhancer and early promoter
   9765..10193   +  rep_origin     f1 ori (sequence partly withheld): f1 bacteriophage origin of replication; arrow indicates direction of (+) strand synthesis
  10220..10291   +  promoter       SV40 promoter (fragment): SV40 enhancer and early promoter
  10292..10363   +  promoter       SV40 promoter (fragment): SV40 enhancer and early promoter
  10367..10501   +  rep_origin     SV40 ori: SV40 origin of replication
  10563..10610   +  promoter       EM7 promoter: synthetic bacterial promoter&nbsp
  10629..11003   +  CDS            BleoR: antibiotic-binding protein; Sh ble from Streptoalloteichus hindustanus; confers resistance to bleomycin, phleomycin, and Zeocin™
  11013..11138   +  CDS            ble (fragment): BLE_KLEPN - Experimental evidence at protein level: Swiss-Prot protein existence level 1. Binding protein with a strong affinity to the bleomycin family of antibiotics. Binds to CL990; an antimitotic-antibiotic compound. From Klebsiella pneumoniae.
  11133..11254   +  polyA_signal   SV40 poly(A) signal: SV40 polyadenylation signal
  11325..11347   -  protein_bind   lac operator (fragment): The lac repressor binds to the lac operator to inhibit transcription in E. coli. This inhibition can be relieved by adding lactose or isopropyl-β-D-thiogalactopyranoside (IPTG). lac repressor encoded by lacI
  11351..11381   -  promoter       lac promoter: promoter for the E. coli lac operon
  11396..11417   -  protein_bind   CAP binding site: CAP binding activates transcription in the presence of cAMP. E. coli catabolite activator protein
  11430..11522   -  CDS            lacI (fragment): lac repressor; lacI; The lac repressor binds to the lac operator to inhibit transcription in E. coli. This inhibition can be relieved by adding lactose or isopropyl-β-D-thiogalactopyranoside (IPTG).
  11705..12293   -  rep_origin     ori: high-copy-number ColE1/pMB1/pBR322/pUC origin of replication
  12464..13324   -  CDS            AmpR: β-lactamase; bla; confers resistance to ampicillin, carbenicillin, and related antibiotics
  13325..13429   -  promoter       AmpR promoter: bla
