[The description below was written by a language model from this plasmid's Addgene catalogue record and pLannotate feature annotations shown in this document.]
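Description:
pMO1170 is a third-generation lentiviral transfer plasmid of about 13.5 kb that delivers an adenine base editor into mammalian cells. In bacteria it is maintained through a high-copy ColE1/pUC-type origin and selected with ampicillin (AmpR under its own promoter). The backbone also carries an f1 origin and an SV40 origin/promoter plus EM7-driven BleoR cassette, which lies outside the proviral region. The viral portion follows the usual self-inactivating layout. A CMV enhancer/promoter replaces the U3 region upstream of a truncated HIV-1 5' LTR to drive genomic RNA synthesis in packaging cells. It is followed by the Ψ packaging signal with a gag fragment, the RRE for Rev-dependent export, and the cPPT/CTS. Downstream, a WPRE enhances transcript expression, and a truncated 3' LTR with a bGH polyadenylation signal closes the unit.

The payload is driven by the EF-1α core promoter and is described in the catalogue as 3xFLAG-NLS-TadA-Cas9(D10A)-NLS, cloned between XbaI and BamHI sites. The feature table detects the E. coli-derived tadA deaminase domain followed by a Streptococcus pyogenes Cas9 coding region carrying the D10A mutation. The FLAG and NLS elements are not annotated separately. Although the annotation tool labels the N-terminal half as dCas9, the catalogue lists only D10A, which would make the enzyme a nickase. Fused to TadA, it is designed to convert A•T to G•C base pairs at guide-specified sites without double-strand breaks. A blasticidin S deaminase gene lies just downstream of Cas9, allowing blasticidin selection of transduced cells. The record does not state how it is linked to the editor, and no sgRNA cassette is annotated, so guides are presumably supplied separately. The associated publication concerns genetic engineering and screening by base editing.
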