Addgene plasmid #232073: pMO1170
Purpose: Expresses Adenine Base Editor for Mammalian Cells
Depositing lab: Franz Meitinger. Depositing organization: Okinawa Institute of Science and Technology. Publication: Genetic Engineering and Screening Using Base Editing and Inducible Gene Knockout. Ng EFY, Meitinger F. Methods Mol Biol. 2025;2872:167-187. doi: 10.1007/978-1-0716-4224-5_12. PubMed 39616576.
Backbone
  Vector backbone: 3rd generation lentiviral backbone
  Total vector size (bp): 13478
  Vector type: Mammalian Expression, Lentiviral, CRISPR
  Selectable markers: Blasticidin
Growth in bacteria
  Bacterial resistance: Ampicillin, 100 μg/mL
  Growth temperature: 37°C
  Growth strain: NEB Stable
  Growth instructions: Depositors also recommend growing this plasmid in Stellar competent cells.
  Copy number: Unknown
Gene/Insert
  Gene/Insert name: Adenine Base Editor (alt name: 3xFLAG_NLS_TadA_Cas9(D10A)_NLS)
  Promoter: EF-1-alpha core promoter
  Cloning method: Restriction Enzyme; 5′ cloning site XbaI (not destroyed); 3′ cloning site BamHI (not destroyed)
  Sequencing primers: 5′ tgatgtcgtgtactggctc
Terms and licenses: Academic/Nonprofit Terms; Industry Terms: Not Available to Industry
How to cite: pMO1170 was a gift from Franz Meitinger (Addgene plasmid # 232073 ; http://n2t.net/addgene:232073 ; RRID:Addgene_232073)
